>Addgene plasmid #76121 | MAST1 gRNA (BRDN0001149113) | addgene full sequence | sequence record 185226 | Addgene Assembled Sequence
CCCGGGTGCAAAGATGGATAAAGTTTTAAACAGAGAGGAATCTTTGCAGCTAATGGACCTTCTAGGTCTT
GAAAGGAGTGGGAATTGGCTCCGGTGCCCGTCAGTGGGCAGAGCGCACATCGCCCACAGTCCCCGAGAAG
TTGGGGGGAGGGGTCGGCAATTGATCCGGTGCCTAGAGAAGGTGGCGCGGGGTAAACTGGGAAAGTGATG
TCGTGTACTGGCTCCGCCTTTTTCCCGAGGGTGGGGGAGAACCGTATATAAGTGCAGTAGTCGCCGTGAA
CGTTCTTTTTCGCAACGGGTTTGCCGCCAGAACACAGGTAAGTGCCGTGTGTGGTTCCCGCGGGCCTGGC
CTCTTTACGGGTTATGGCCCTTGCGTGCCTTGAATTACTTCCACCTGGCTGCAGTACGTGATTCTTGATC
CCGAGCTTCGGGTTGGAAGTGGGTGGGAGAGTTCGAGGCCTTGCGCTTAAGGAGCCCCTTCGCCTCGTGC
TTGAGTTGAGGCCTGGCCTGGGCGCTGGGGCCGCCGCGTGCGAATCTGGTGGCACCTTCGCGCCTGTCTC
GCTGCTTTCGATAAGTCTCTAGCCATTTAAAATTTTTGATGACCTGCTGCGACGCTTTTTTTCTGGCAAG
ATAGTCTTGTAAATGCGGGCCAAGATCTGCACACTGGTATTTCGGTTTTTGGGGCCGCGGGCGGCGACGG
GGCCCGTGCGTCCCAGCGCACATGTTCGGCGAGGCGGGGCCTGCGAGCGCGGCCACCGAGAATCGGACGG
GGGTAGTCTCAAGCTGGCCGGCCTGCTCTGGTGCCTGGCCTCGCGCCGCCGTGTATCGCCCCGCCCTGGG
CGGCAAGGCTGGCCCGGTCGGCACCAGTTGCGTGAGCGGAAAGATGGCCGCTTCCCGGCCCTGCTGCAGG
GAGCTCAAAATGGAGGACGCGGCGCTCGGGAGAGCGGGCGGGTGAGTCACCCACACAAAGGAAAAGGGCC
TTTCCGTCCTCAGCCGTCGCTTCATGTGACTCCACGGAGTACCGGGCGCCGTCCAGGCACCTCGATTAGT
TCTCGAGCTTTTGGAGTACGTCGTCTTTAGGTTGGGGGGAGGGGTTTTATGCGATGGAGTTTCCCCACAC
TGAGTGGGTGGAGACTGAAGTTAGGCCAGCTTGGCACTTGATGTAATTCTCCTTGGAATTTGCCCTTTTT
GAGTTTGGATCTTGGTTCATTCTCAAGCCTCAGACAGTGGTTCAAAGTTTTTTTCTTCCATTTCAGGTGT
CGTGACGTACGGCCACCATGACCGAGTACAAGCCCACGGTGCGCCTCGCCACCCGCGACGACGTCCCCAG
GGCCGTACGCACCCTCGCCGCCGCGTTCGCCGACTACCCCGCCACGCGCCACACCGTCGATCCGGACCGC
CACATCGAGCGGGTCACCGAGCTGCAAGAACTCTTCCTCACGCGCGTCGGGCTCGACATCGGCAAGGTGT
GGGTCGCGGACGACGGCGCCGCCGTGGCGGTCTGGACCACGCCGGAGAGCGTCGAAGCGGGGGCGGTGTT
CGCCGAGATCGGCCCGCGCATGGCCGAGTTGAGCGGTTCCCGGCTGGCCGCGCAGCAACAGATGGAAGGC
CTCCTGGCGCCGCACCGGCCCAAGGAGCCCGCGTGGTTCCTGGCCACCGTCGGAGTCTCGCCCGACCACC
AGGGCAAGGGTCTGGGCAGCGCCGTCGTGCTCCCCGGAGTGGAGGCGGCCGAGCGCGCCGGGGTGCCCGC
CTTCCTGGAGACCTCCGCGCCCCGCAACCTCCCCTTCTACGAGCGGCTCGGCTTCACCGTCACCGCCGAC
GTCGAGGTGCCCGAAGGACCGCGCACCTGGTGCATGACCCGCAAGCCCGGTGCCTGAACGCGTTAAGTCG
ACAATCAACCTCTGGATTACAAAATTTGTGAAAGATTGACTGGTATTCTTAACTATGTTGCTCCTTTTAC
GCTATGTGGATACGCTGCTTTAATGCCTTTGTATCATGCTATTGCTTCCCGTATGGCTTTCATTTTCTCC
TCCTTGTATAAATCCTGGTTGCTGTCTCTTTATGAGGAGTTGTGGCCCGTTGTCAGGCAACGTGGCGTGG
TGTGCACTGTGTTTGCTGACGCAACCCCCACTGGTTGGGGCATTGCCACCACCTGTCAGCTCCTTTCCGG
GACTTTCGCTTTCCCCCTCCCTATTGCCACGGCGGAACTCATCGCCGCCTGCCTTGCCCGCTGCTGGACA
GGGGCTCGGCTGTTGGGCACTGACAATTCCGTGGTGTTGTCGGGGAAATCATCGTCCTTTCCTTGGCTGC
TCGCCTGTGTTGCCACCTGGATTCTGCGCGGGACGTCCTTCTGCTACGTCCCTTCGGCCCTCAATCCAGC
GGACCTTCCTTCCCGCGGCCTGCTGCCGGCTCTGCGGCCTCTTCCGCGTCTTCGCCTTCGCCCTCAGACG
AGTCGGATCTCCCTTTGGGCCGCCTCCCCGCGTCGACTTTAAGACCAATGACTTACAAGGCAGCTGTAGA
TCTTAGCCACTTTTTAAAAGAAAAGGGGGGACTGGAAGGGCTAATTCACTCCCAACGAAGACAAGATCTG
CTTTTTGCTTGTACTGGGTCTCTCTGGTTAGACCAGATCTGAGCCTGGGAGCTCTCTGGCTAACTAGGGA
ACCCACTGCTTAAGCCTCAATAAAGCTTGCCTTGAGTGCTTCAAGTAGTGTGTGCCCGTCTGTTGTGTGA
CTCTGGTAACTAGAGATCCCTCAGACCCTTTTAGTCAGTGTGGAAAATCTCTAGCAGTACGTATAGTAGT
TCATGTCATCTTATTATTCAGTATTTATAACTTGCAAAGAAATGAATATCAGAGAGTGAGAGGAACTTGT
TTATTGCAGCTTATAATGGTTACAAATAAAGCAATAGCATCACAAATTTCACAAATAAAGCATTTTTTTC
ACTGCATTCTAGTTGTGGTTTGTCCAAACTCATCAATGTATCTTATCATGTCTGGCTCTAGCTATCCCGC
CCCTAACTCCGCCCATCCCGCCCCTAACTCCGCCCAGTTCCGCCCATTCTCCGCCCCATGGCTGACTAAT
TTTTTTTATTTATGCAGAGGCCGAGGCCGCCTCGGCCTCTGAGCTATTCCAGAAGTAGTGAGGAGGCTTT
TTTGGAGGCCTAGGGACGTACCCAATTCGCCCTATAGTGAGTCGTATTACGCGCGCTCACTGGCCGTCGT
TTTACAACGTCGTGACTGGGAAAACCCTGGCGTTACCCAACTTAATCGCCTTGCAGCACATCCCCCTTTC
GCCAGCTGGCGTAATAGCGAAGAGGCCCGCACCGATCGCCCTTCCCAACAGTTGCGCAGCCTGAATGGCG
AATGGG
[124 nt withheld, positions 3367-3490]
C
[91 nt withheld, positions 3492-3582]
A
[49 nt withheld, positions 3584-3632]
CCTTTGACGTTGGAGTCCACGTTCTTT
[37 nt withheld, positions 3660-3696]
ACCCTATCTCGGTCTATTCTTTTGATTTATAAGGGATTTTGCCGATTTCGGCCTATTGGTTAAAAAATGA
GCTGATTTAACAAAAATTTAACGCGAATTTTAACAAAATATTAACGCTTACAATTTAGGTGGCACTTTTC
GGGGAAATGTGCGCGGAACCCCTATTTGTTTATTTTTCTAAATACATTCAAATATGTATCCGCTCATGAG
ACAATAACCCTGATAAATGCTTCAATAATATTGAAAAAGGAAGAGTATGAGTATTCAACATTTCCGTGTC
GCCCTTATTCCCTTTTTTGCGGCATTTTGCCTTCCTGTTTTTGCTCACCCAGAAACGCTGGTGAAAGTAA
AAGATGCTGAAGATCAGTTGGGTGCACGAGTGGGTTACATCGAACTGGATCTCAACAGCGGTAAGATCCT
TGAGAGTTTTCGCCCCGAAGAACGTTTTCCAATGATGAGCACTTTTAAAGTTCTGCTATGTGGCGCGGTA
TTATCCCGTATTGACGCCGGGCAAGAGCAACTCGGTCGCCGCATACACTATTCTCAGAATGACTTGGTTG
AGTACTCACCAGTCACAGAAAAGCATCTTACGGATGGCATGACAGTAAGAGAATTATGCAGTGCTGCCAT
AACCATGAGTGATAACACTGCGGCCAACTTACTTCTGACAACGATCGGAGGACCGAAGGAGCTAACCGCT
TTTTTGCACAACATGGGGGATCATGTAACTCGCCTTGATCGTTGGGAACCGGAGCTGAATGAAGCCATAC
CAAACGACGAGCGTGACACCACGATGCCTGTAGCAATGGCAACAACGTTGCGCAAACTATTAACTGGCGA
ACTACTTACTCTAGCTTCCCGGCAACAATTAATAGACTGGATGGAGGCGGATAAAGTTGCAGGACCACTT
CTGCGCTCGGCCCTTCCGGCTGGCTGGTTTATTGCTGATAAATCTGGAGCCGGTGAGCGTGGGTCTCGCG
GTATCATTGCAGCACTGGGGCCAGATGGTAAGCCCTCCCGTATCGTAGTTATCTACACGACGGGGAGTCA
GGCAACTATGGATGAACGAAATAGACAGATCGCTGAGATAGGTGCCTCACTGATTAAGCATTGGTAACTG
TCAGACCAAGTTTACTCATATATACTTTAGATTGATTTAAAACTTCATTTTTAATTTAAAAGGATCTAGG
TGAAGATCCTTTTTGATAATCTCATGACCAAAATCCCTTAACGTGAGTTTTCGTTCCACTGAGCGTCAGA
CCCCGTAGAAAAGATCAAAGGATCTTCTTGAGATCCTTTTTTTCTGCGCGTAATCTGCTGCTTGCAAACA
AAAAAACCACCGCTACCAGCGGTGGTTTGTTTGCCGGATCAAGAGCTACCAACTCTTTTTCCGAAGGTAA
CTGGCTTCAGCAGAGCGCAGATACCAAATACTGTTCTTCTAGTGTAGCCGTAGTTAGGCCACCACTTCAA
GAACTCTGTAGCACCGCCTACATACCTCGCTCTGCTAATCCTGTTACCAGTGGCTGCTGCCAGTGGCGAT
AAGTCGTGTCTTACCGGGTTGGACTCAAGACGATAGTTACCGGATAAGGCGCAGCGGTCGGGCTGAACGG
GGGGTTCGTGCACACAGCCCAGCTTGGAGCGAACGACCTACACCGAACTGAGATACCTACAGCGTGAGCT
ATGAGAAAGCGCCACGCTTCCCGAAGGGAGAAAGGCGGACAGGTATCCGGTAAGCGGCAGGGTCGGAACA
GGAGAGCGCACGAGGGAGCTTCCAGGGGGAAACGCCTGGTATCTTTATAGTCCTGTCGGGTTTCGCCACC
TCTGACTTGAGCGTCGATTTTTGTGATGCTCGTCAGGGGGGCGGAGCCTATGGAAAAACGCCAGCAACGC
GGCCTTTTTACGGTTCCTGGCCTTTTGCTGGCCTTTTGCTCACATGTTCTTTCCTGCGTTATCCCCTGAT
TCTGTGGATAACCGTATTACCGCCTTTGAGTGAGCTGATACCGCTCGCCGCAGCCGAACGACCGAGCGCA
GCGAGTCAGTGAGCGAGGAAGCGGAAGAGCGCCCAATACGCAAACCGCCTCTCCCCGCGCGTTGGCCGAT
TCATTAATGCAGCTGGCACGACAGGTTTCCCGACTGGAAAGCGGGCAGTGAGCGCAACGCAATTAATGTG
AGTTAGCTCACTCATTAGGCACCCCAGGCTTTACACTTTATGCTTCCGGCTCGTATGTTGTGTGGAATTG
TGAGCGGATAACAATTTCACACAGGAAACAGCTATGACCATGATTACGCCAAGCGCGCAATTAACCCTCA
CTAAAGGGAACAAAAGCTGGAGCTGCAAGCTTAATGTAGTCTTATGCAATACTCTTGTAGTCTTGCAACA
TGGTAACGATGAGTTAGCAACATGCCTTACAAGGAGAGAAAAAGCACCGTGCATGCCGATTGGTGGAAGT
AAGGTGGTACGATCGTGCCTTATTAGGAAGGCAACAGACGGGTCTGACATGGATTGGACGAACCACTGAA
TTGCCGCATTGCAGAGATATTGTATTTAAGTGCCTAGCTCGATACATAAACGGGTCTCTCTGGTTAGACC
AGATCTGAGCCTGGGAGCTCTCTGGCTAACTAGGGAACCCACTGCTTAAGCCTCAATAAAGCTTGCCTTG
AGTGCTTCAAGTAGTGTGTGCCCGTCTGTTGTGTGACTCTGGTAACTAGAGATCCCTCAGACCCTTTTAG
TCAGTGTGGAAAATCTCTAGCAGTGGCGCCCGAACAGGGACTTGAAAGCGAAAGGGAAACCAGAGGAGCT
CTCTCGACGCAGGACTCGGCTTGCTGAAGCGCGCACGGCAAGAGGCGAGGGGCGGCGACTGGTGAGTACG
CCAAAAATTTTGACTAGCGGAGGCTAGAAGGAGAGAGATGGGTGCGAGAGCGTCAGTATTAAGCGGGGGA
GAATTAGATCGCGATGGGAAAAAATTCGGTTAAGGCCAGGGGGAAAGAAAAAATATAAATTAAAACATAT
AGTATGGGCAAGCAGGGAGCTAGAACGATTCGCAGTTAATCCTGGCCTGTTAGAAACATCAGAAGGCTGT
AGACAAATACTGGGACAGCTACAACCATCCCTTCAGACAGGATCAGAAGAACTTAGATCATTATATAATA
CAGTAGCAACCCTCTATTGTGTGCATCAAAGGATAGAGATAAAAGACACCAAGGAAGCTTTAGACAAGAT
AGAGGAAGAGCAAAACAAAAGTAAGACCACCGCACAGCAAGCGGCCGCTGATCTTCAGACCTGGAGGAGG
AGATATGAGGGACAATTGGAGAAGTGAATTATATAAATATAAAGTAGTAAAAATTGAACCATTAGGAGTA
GCACCCACCAAGGCAAAGAGAAGAGTGGTGCAGAGAGAAAAAAGAGCAGTGGGAATAGGAGCTTTGTTCC
TTGGGTTCTTGGGAGCAGCAGGAAGCACTATGGGCGCAGCGTCAATGACGCTGACGGTACAGGCCAGACA
ATTATTGTCTGGTATAGTGCAGCAGCAGAACAATTTGCTGAGGGCTATTGAGGCGCAACAGCATCTGTTG
CAACTCACAGTCTGGGGCATCAAGCAGCTCCAGGCAAGAATCCTGGCTGTGGAAAGATACCTAAAGGATC
AACAGCTCCTGGGGATTTGGGGTTGCTCTGGAAAACTCATTTGCACCACTGCTGTGCCTTGGAATGCTAG
TTGGAGTAATAAATCTCTGGAACAGATTTGGAATCACACGACCTGGATGGAGTGGGACAGAGAAATTAAC
AATTACACAAGCTTAATACACTCCTTAATTGAAGAATCGCAAAACCAGCAAGAAAAGAATGAACAAGAAT
TATTGGAATTAGATAAATGGGCAAGTTTGTGGAATTGGTTTAACATAACAAATTGGCTGTGGTATATAAA
ATTATTCATAATGATAGTAGGAGGCTTGGTAGGTTTAAGAATAGTTTTTGCTGTACTTTCTATAGTGAAT
AGAGTTAGGCAGGGATATTCACCATTATCGTTTCAGACCCACCTCCCAACCCCGAGGGGACCCAGAGAGG
GCCTATTTCCCATGATTCCTTCATATTTGCATATACGATACAAGGCTGTTAGAGAGATAATTAGAATTAA
TTTGACTGTAAACACAAAGATATTAGTACAAAATACGTGACGTAGAAAGTAATAATTTCTTGGGTAGTTT
GCAGTTTTAAAATTATGTTTTAAAATGGACTATCATATGCTTACCGTAACTTGAAAGTATTTCGATTTCT
TGGCTTTATATATCTTGTGGAAAGGACGAAACACCGGAGCTTGATGTGACCCATGGGTTTTAGAGCTAGA
AATAGCAAGTTAAAATAAGGCTAGTCCGTTATCAACTTGAAAAAGTGGCACCGAGTCGGTGCTTTTTTAA
GCTTGGCGTAACTAGATCTTGAGACAAATGGCAGTATTCATCCACAATTTTAAAAGAAAAGGGGGGATTG
GGGGGTACAGTGCAGGGGAAAGAATAGTAGACATAATAGCAACAGACATACAAACTAAAGAATTACAAAA
ACAAATTACAAAAATTCAAAATTTTCGGGTTTATTACAGGGACAGCAGAGATCCACTTTGGCGCCGGCTC
GAGGGGG
Features (pLannotate 1.2.2; 29 found; start..end, strand, type, name):
     14..80      +  CDS            small t antigen (fragment): SV40 (simian virus 40) small t antigen
    106..317     +  promoter       EF-1α core promoter: core promoter for human elongation factor EF-1α
    318..1256    +  intron         EF-1α intron A: intron upstream of the start codon of human EF-1α
   1278..1877    +  CDS            PuroR (fragment): puromycin N-acetyltransferase; pac from Streptomyces; confers resistance to puromycin
   1893..2481    +  misc_feature   WPRE: woodchuck hepatitis virus posttranscriptional regulatory element
   2532..2551    +  misc_feature   cPPT/CTS (fragment): central polypurine tract and central termination sequence of HIV-1
   2553..2786    +  LTR            3' LTR (ΔU3): self-inactivating 3' long terminal repeat (LTR) from HIV-1
   2864..2985    +  polyA_signal   SV40 poly(A) signal: SV40 polyadenylation signal
   3025..3160    +  rep_origin     SV40 ori: SV40 origin of replication
   3181..3199    -  promoter       T7 promoter: promoter for bacteriophage T7 RNA polymerase
   3207..3362    +  CDS            lacZα (fragment): LacZα fragment of β-galactosidase; lacZ fragment
   3367..3795    +  rep_origin     f1 ori (sequence partly withheld): f1 bacteriophage origin of replication; arrow indicates direction of (+) strand synthesis
   3848..3952    +  promoter       AmpR promoter: bla
   3953..4813    +  CDS            AmpR: β-lactamase; bla; confers resistance to ampicillin, carbenicillin, and related antibiotics
   4984..5572    +  rep_origin     ori: high-copy-number ColE1/pMB1/pBR322/pUC origin of replication
   5755..5847    +  CDS            lacI (fragment): lac repressor; lacI; The lac repressor binds to the lac operator to inhibit transcription in E. coli. This inhibition can be relieved by adding lactose or isopropyl-β-D-thiogalactopyranoside (IPTG).
   5860..5881    +  protein_bind   CAP binding site: CAP binding activates transcription in the presence of cAMP. E. coli catabolite activator protein
   5896..5926    +  promoter       lac promoter: promoter for the E. coli lac operon
   5934..5950    +  protein_bind   lac operator: The lac repressor binds to the lac operator to inhibit transcription in E. coli. This inhibition can be relieved by adding lactose or isopropyl-β-D-thiogalactopyranoside (IPTG). lac repressor encoded by lacI
   5995..6013    +  promoter       T3 promoter: promoter for bacteriophage T3 RNA polymerase
   6041..6267    +  promoter       RSV promoter: Rous sarcoma virus enhancer/promoter
   6268..6448    +  LTR            5' LTR (truncated): truncated 5' long terminal repeat (LTR) from HIV-1
   6495..6620    +  misc_feature   HIV-1 Ψ: packaging signal of human immunodeficiency virus type 1
   6604..6967    +  CDS            HIV-1 gag (fragment): gag protein from human immunodeficiency virus 1; gag
   7113..7346    +  misc_feature   RRE: The Rev response element (RRE) of HIV-1 allows for Rev-dependent mRNA export from the nucleus to the cytoplasm.
   7723..7749    +  CDS            Rev (fragment): human immunodeficiency virus 1 (HIV-1) Rev protein; rev; enhances nuclear export of unspliced and incompletely spliced viral mRNAs
   7753..7993    +  promoter       U6 promoter: RNA polymerase III promoter for human U6 snRNA
   8023..8098    +  misc_RNA       gRNA scaffold: guide RNA scaffold for the Streptococcus pyogenes CRISPR/Cas9 system
   8154..8271    +  misc_feature   cPPT/CTS: central polypurine tract and central termination sequence of HIV-1
