[The description below was written by a language model from this plasmid's Addgene catalogue record and pLannotate feature annotations shown in this document.]
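Description:
MAST1 gRNA (BRDN0001149113) is a third-generation lentiviral CRISPR guide plasmid built on the lentiGuide-Puro backbone and designed to target human MAST1, with the guide chosen against the reference transcript NM_014975.2. It is propagated in E. coli as a high-copy plasmid through a ColE1/pUC-type origin and selected with ampicillin via the β-lactamase gene. The backbone also carries an f1 origin, an SV40 origin and poly(A) signal, and remnants of a lac/T7/T3 cloning region.

The lentiviral transfer cassette begins with an RSV promoter fused to a truncated HIV-1 5' LTR, which drives Tat-independent production of the genomic RNA in packaging cells. This is followed by the Ψ packaging signal with a partial gag sequence and the Rev response element for nuclear export. Within the proviral region, a human U6 RNA polymerase III promoter transcribes the MAST1-specific spacer joined to the Streptococcus pyogenes Cas9 guide RNA scaffold. A cPPT/CTS element aids nuclear import of the reverse-transcribed genome. Downstream, the EF-1α core promoter with its intron A expresses puromycin N-acetyltransferase, so transduced mammalian cells can be selected with puromycin, and a WPRE enhances transcript expression. The cassette ends in a ΔU3 self-inactivating 3' LTR, which disables LTR promoter activity after integration.

The plasmid does not encode Cas9, so it must be paired with a separate Cas9 lentiviral vector or used in cells that already express Cas9. It belongs to a human kinome gRNA collection associated with work on optimized sgRNA design, and it is suited to Cas9-mediated disruption of MAST1 in human cells.
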