Addgene plasmid #76121: MAST1 gRNA (BRDN0001149113)
Purpose: 3rd generation lentiviral gRNA plasmid targeting human MAST1
Depositing lab: John Doench & David Root. Depositing organization: Broad Institute. Publication: Optimized sgRNA design to maximize activity and minimize off-target effects of CRISPR-Cas9. Doench JG, Fusi N, Sullender M, Hegde M, Vaimberg EW, Donovan KF, Smith I, Tothova Z, Wilen C, Orchard R, Virgin HW, Listgarten J, Root DE. Nat Biotechnol. 2016 Jan 18. doi: 10.1038/nbt.3437. PubMed 26780180.
Backbone
  Vector backbone: lentiGuide-Puro
  Backbone manufacturer: Zhang Lab (Addgene plasmid # 52963)
  Vector type: Mammalian Expression, Lentiviral, CRISPR
  Selectable markers: Puromycin
Growth in bacteria
  Bacterial resistance: Ampicillin, 100 μg/mL
  Growth temperature: 37°C
  Growth strain: DH5alpha
  Copy number: High Copy
Gene/Insert
  Gene/Insert name: MAST1 (alt names: MAST1; NM_014975.2)
  gRNA/shRNA sequence: GAGCTTGATGTGACCCATGG
  Species: H. sapiens (human)
  Promoter: hU6
  Cloning method: Unknown
  Sequencing primers: 5′ U6-F; 3′ pS2-R
Terms and licenses: Academic/Nonprofit Terms; Industry Terms: Not Available to Industry
Depositor comments: The gRNA was designed to target the following Genbank reference sequence(s): NM_014975.2. Note that this plasmid does NOT contain Cas9. It should be used in conjunction with lentiCas9-Blast (Addgene #52962) or otherwise with cell lines already expressing Cas9. Browse the full kinome gRNA library at http://www.addgene.org/pooled-library/broadgpp-human-kinome/ or visit http://www.broadinstitute.org/rnai/public/ for detailed protocols and information.
How to cite: MAST1 gRNA (BRDN0001149113) was a gift from John Doench & David Root (Addgene plasmid # 76121 ; http://n2t.net/addgene:76121 ; RRID:Addgene_76121)
