>Addgene plasmid #76121 | MAST1 gRNA (BRDN0001149113) | depositor partial sequence | sequence record 143581 | Target Sequence
GAGCTTGATGTGACCCATGG
