>Addgene plasmid #76121 | MAST1 gRNA (BRDN0001149113) | addgene partial sequence | sequence record 185225 | hU6-F
CGTAGAAAGTAATAATTTCTTGGGTAGTTTGCAGTTTTAAAATTATGTTTTAAAATGGACTATCATATGC
TTACCGTAACTTGAAAGTATTTCGATTTCTTGGCTTTATATATCTTGTGGAAAGGACGAAACACCGGAGC
TTGATGTGACCCATGGGTTTTAGAGCTAGAAATAGCAAGTTAAAATAAGGCTAGTCCGTTATCAACTTGA
AAAAGTGGCACCGAGTCGGTGCTTTTTTAAGCTTGGCGTAACTAGATCTTGAGACAAATGGCAGTATTCA
TCCACAATTTTAAAAGAAAAGGGGGGATTGGGGGGTACAGTGCAGGGGAAAGAATAGTAGACATAATAGC
AACAGACATACAAACTAAAGAATTACAAAAACAAATTACAAAAATTCAAAATTTTCGGGTTTATTACAGG
GACAGCAGAGATCCACTTTGGCGCCGGCTCGAGGGGGCCCGGGTGCAAAGATGGATAAAGTTTTAAACAG
AGAGGAATCTTTGCAGCTAATGGACCTTCTAGGTCTTGAAAGGAGTGGGAATTGGCTCCGGTGCCCGTCA
GTGGGCAGAG
